Addgene plasmid #164624: GFP-JIP3
Purpose: Expresses JIP3 with a GFP tag
Depositing lab: Mark Cookson. Publication: LRRK2 mediates tubulation and vesicle sorting from lysosomes. Bonet-Ponce L, Beilina A, Williamson CD, Lindberg E, Kluss JH, Saez-Atienzar S, Landeck N, Kumaran R, Mamais A, Bleck CKE, Li Y, Cookson MR. Sci Adv. 2020 Nov 11;6(46). pii: 6/46/eabb2454. doi: 10.1126/sciadv.abb2454. Print 2020 Nov. PubMed 33177079.
Backbone
  Vector backbone: pDEST53
  Backbone size w/o insert (bp): 7767
  Total vector size (bp): 10171
  Vector type: Mammalian Expression
Growth in bacteria
  Bacterial resistance: Ampicillin, 100 μg/mL
  Growth temperature: 37°C
  Growth strain: DH5alpha
  Copy number: High Copy
Gene/Insert
  Gene/Insert name: JIP3 (alt names: C-Jun-amino-terminal kinase-interacting protein 3; MAPK8IP3)
  Species: H. sapiens (human)
  Insert size (bp): 5692
  GenBank ID: NM_015133.4 NM_015133.4
  Entrez Gene: MAPK8IP3 (a.k.a. JIP-3, JIP3, JSAP1, NEDBA, SYD2, syd)
  Promoter: CMV
  Tag / fusion protein: cycle 3 GFP (N terminal on insert)
  Cloning method: Gateway Cloning
  Sequencing primers: 5′ atgatggagatccagatggacgaggg; 3′ tcactcgggggtgtaggacacctgccacacga
Terms and licenses: Academic/Nonprofit Terms; Industry Terms: Not Available to Industry
How to cite: GFP-JIP3 was a gift from Mark Cookson (Addgene plasmid # 164624 ; http://n2t.net/addgene:164624 ; RRID:Addgene_164624)
