[The description below was written by a language model from this plasmid's Addgene catalogue record and pLannotate feature annotations shown in this document.]
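Description:
GFP-JIP3 is a mammalian expression plasmid built on the Gateway destination vector pDEST53, carrying human JIP3 (C-Jun-amino-terminal kinase-interacting protein 3, gene MAPK8IP3) fused at its N terminus to Cycle 3 GFP. It is propagated in E. coli as a high-copy plasmid through a ColE1/pUC-type origin and selected with ampicillin via the β-lactamase gene. An f1 origin is also present. For selection in mammalian cells, an SV40 early promoter drives a neomycin phosphotransferase gene followed by an SV40 polyadenylation signal, which in principle allows G418 selection of stable transfectants.

The expression cassette uses the human CMV immediate early enhancer and promoter, with a T7 promoter located just upstream of the coding region. The Cycle 3 GFP reading frame comes first, then an attB1 site left by the Gateway recombination, then the MAPK8IP3 coding sequence of about 4 kb, an attB2 site and the bovine growth hormone polyadenylation signal. The attB1 scar therefore lies between the fluorescent tag and JIP3. The catalogue lists an insert size of 5692 bp, which is larger than the annotated coding sequence and coincides with the coordinate at which that coding sequence ends in the sequenced record, so the figure should be treated with caution. The sequenced plasmid, at roughly 10.2 kb, agrees with the stated total size.

JIP3 is a scaffold protein that assembles JNK signalling components and is implicated in motor-dependent vesicle transport. The construct serves to express fluorescently labelled JIP3 in transfected mammalian cells. It was deposited in connection with a study of LRRK2-dependent tubulation and vesicle sorting from lysosomes.
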