Features (pLannotate 1.2.2; 23 found; start..end, strand, type, name):
     28..80      -  misc_feature   bom (fragment): basis of mobility region from pBR322
    235..614     +  enhancer       CMV enhancer: human cytomegalovirus immediate early enhancer
    615..818     +  promoter       CMV promoter: human cytomegalovirus (CMV) immediate early promoter
    814..847     +  LTR            5' LTR (truncated) (fragment): truncated 5' long terminal repeat (LTR) from HIV-1
    863..881     +  promoter       T7 promoter: promoter for bacteriophage T7 RNA polymerase
    905..1621    +  CDS            Cycle 3 GFP: Cycle 3 GFP (Crameri et al., 1996) mammalian codon-optimized
   1643..1667    +  protein_bind   attB1: mutant version of attB; recombination site for the Gateway® BP reaction BP Clonase™
   1685..5692    +  CDS            MAPK8IP3: JIP3_HUMAN - Also known as JIP3, KIAA1066. Experimental evidence at protein level: Swiss-Prot protein existence level 1. The JNK-interacting protein (JIP) group of scaffold proteins selectively mediates JNK signaling by aggregating specific components of the MAPK cascade to form a functional JNK signaling module (PubMed:12189133). May function as a regulator of vesicle transport, through interactions with the JNK-signaling components and motor proteins (By similarity). Promotes neuronal axon elongation in a kinesin- and JNK-dependent manner. Activates cofilin at axon tips via local activation
   5712..5736    -  protein_bind   attB2: mutant version of attB; recombination site for the Gateway® BP reaction BP Clonase™
   5774..5998    +  polyA_signal   bGH poly(A) signal: bovine growth hormone polyadenylation signal
   6002..6023    +  promoter       SV40 promoter (fragment): SV40 enhancer and early promoter
   6044..6472    +  rep_origin     f1 ori (sequence partly withheld): f1 bacteriophage origin of replication; arrow indicates direction of (+) strand synthesis
   6486..6815    +  promoter       SV40 promoter: SV40 enhancer and early promoter
   6882..7673    +  CDS            neo: KKA2_KLEPN - Also known as kan, nptII. Experimental evidence at protein level: Swiss-Prot protein existence level 1. Resistance to kanamycin, neomycin, paromomycin, ribostamycin, butirosin and gentamicin B. From Klebsiella pneumoniae.
   7697..7855    +  CDS            ble (fragment): BLE_KLEPN - Experimental evidence at protein level: Swiss-Prot protein existence level 1. Binding protein with a strong affinity to the bleomycin family of antibiotics. Binds to CL990; an antimitotic-antibiotic compound. From Klebsiella pneumoniae.
   7850..7971    +  polyA_signal   SV40 poly(A) signal: SV40 polyadenylation signal
   8044..8060    -  protein_bind   lac operator: The lac repressor binds to the lac operator to inhibit transcription in E. coli. This inhibition can be relieved by adding lactose or isopropyl-β-D-thiogalactopyranoside (IPTG). lac repressor encoded by lacI
   8068..8098    -  promoter       lac promoter: promoter for the E. coli lac operon
   8113..8134    -  protein_bind   CAP binding site: CAP binding activates transcription in the presence of cAMP. E. coli catabolite activator protein
   8147..8239    -  CDS            lacI (fragment): lac repressor; lacI; The lac repressor binds to the lac operator to inhibit transcription in E. coli. This inhibition can be relieved by adding lactose or isopropyl-β-D-thiogalactopyranoside (IPTG).
   8422..9010    -  rep_origin     ori: high-copy-number ColE1/pMB1/pBR322/pUC origin of replication
   9181..10041   -  CDS            AmpR: β-lactamase; bla; confers resistance to ampicillin, carbenicillin, and related antibiotics
  10042..10146   -  promoter       AmpR promoter: bla
>Addgene plasmid #164624 | GFP-JIP3 | addgene full sequence | sequence record 324194 | Addgene NGS Result
GACGGATCGGGAGATCTCCCGATCCCCTATGGTGCACTCTCAGTACAATCTGCTCTGATGCCGCATAGTT
AAGCCAGTATCTGCTCCCTGCTTGTGTGTTGGAGGTCGCTGAGTAGTGCGCGAGCAAAATTTAAGCTACA
ACAAGGCAAGGCTTGACCGACAATTGCATGAAGAATCTGCTTAGGGTTAGGCGTTTTGCGCTGCTTCGCG
ATGTACGGGCCAGATATACGCGTTGACATTGATTATTGACTAGTTATTAATAGTAATCAATTACGGGGTC
ATTAGTTCATAGCCCATATATGGAGTTCCGCGTTACATAACTTACGGTAAATGGCCCGCCTGGCTGACCG
CCCAACGACCCCCGCCCATTGACGTCAATAATGACGTATGTTCCCATAGTAACGCCAATAGGGACTTTCC
ATTGACGTCAATGGGTGGAGTATTTACGGTAAACTGCCCACTTGGCAGTACATCAAGTGTATCATATGCC
AAGTACGCCCCCTATTGACGTCAATGACGGTAAATGGCCCGCCTGGCATTATGCCCAGTACATGACCTTA
TGGGACTTTCCTACTTGGCAGTACATCTACGTATTAGTCATCGCTATTACCATGGTGATGCGGTTTTGGC
AGTACATCAATGGGCGTGGATAGCGGTTTGACTCACGGGGATTTCCAAGTCTCCACCCCATTGACGTCAA
TGGGAGTTTGTTTTGGCACCAAAATCAACGGGACTTTCCAAAATGTCGTAACAACTCCGCCCCATTGACG
CAAATGGGCGGTAGGCGTGTACGGTGGGAGGTCTATATAAGCAGAGCTCTCTGGCTAACTAGAGAACCCA
CTGCTTACTGGCTTATCGAAATTAATACGACTCACTATAGGGAGACCCAAGCTGGCTAGACACCATGGCC
AGCAAAGGAGAAGAACTTTTCACTGGAGTTGTCCCAATTCTTGTTGAATTAGATGGTGATGTTAATGGGC
ACAAATTTTCTGTCAGTGGAGAGGGTGAAGGTGATGCTACATACGGAAAGCTTACCCTTAAATTTATTTG
CACTACTGGAAAACTACCTGTTCCATGGCCAACACTTGTCACTACTTTCTCTTATGGTGTTCAATGCTTT
TCCCGTTATCCGGATCATATGAAACGGCATGACTTTTTCAAGAGTGCCATGCCCGAAGGTTATGTACAGG
AACGCACTATATCTTTCAAAGATGACGGGAACTACAAGACGCGTGCTGAAGTCAAGTTTGAAGGTGATAC
CCTTGTTAATCGTATCGAGTTAAAAGGTATTGATTTTAAAGAAGATGGAAACATTCTCGGACACAAACTC
GAGTACAACTATAACTCACACAATGTATACATCACGGCAGACAAACAAAAGAATGGAATCAAAGCTAACT
TCAAAATTCGCCACAACATTGAAGATGGATCCGTTCAACTAGCAGACCATTATCAACAAAATACTCCAAT
TGGCGATGGCCCTGTCCTTTTACCAGACAACCATTACCTGTCGACACAATCTGCCCTTTCGAAAGATCCC
AACGAAAAGCGTGACCACATGGTCCTTCTTGAGTTTGTAACTGCTGCTGGGATTACACATGGCATGGATG
AGCTCTACAAAAGCGGTTCCGGACCGGATCAAACAAGTTTGTACAAAAAAGCAGGCTTGAAGGAATTCGG
TACCATGATGGAGATCCAGATGGACGAGGGCGGCGGCGTGGTGGTGTACCAGGACGACTACTGCTCCGGC
TCGGTGATGTCGGAGCGGGTGTCGGGCCTGGCGGGCTCCATCTACCGCGAGTTCGAGCGCCTCATCCACT
GCTACGACGAGGAGGTGGTCAAGGAGCTCATGCCGCTGGTGGTGAACGTGCTGGAGAACCTAGACTCGGT
GCTCAGCGAGAACCAGGAGCACGAGGTGGAGCTGGAGCTGCTGCGCGAGGACAACGAGCAGCTGCTCACC
CAGTACGAGCGTGAGAAGGCGCTGCGCAGGCAGGCGGAGGAGAAATTCATTGAGTTTGAAGATGCTCTGG
AACAAGAGAAGAAAGAGCTGCAAATCCAGGTGGAGCACTACGAGTTCCAGACGCGCCAGCTGGAGCTGAA
GGCCAAGAACTATGCCGATCAGATTTCCCGGTTGGAGGAGCGGGAGTCGGAGATGAAGAAGGAGTACAAT
GCCCTGCACCAGCGGCACACAGAGATGATACAGACCTACGTGGAGCACATTGAGAGGTCCAAGATGCAGC
AGGTCGGAGGAAACAGCCAGACCGAGAGCAGCCTGCCGGGGCGGAGGAAGGAGCGCCCCACCTCCCTGAA
CGTGTTCCCCCTGGCTGACGGCACGGTACGTGCACAGATCGGGGGCAAGCTCGTGCCTGCGGGGGACCAC
TGGCACCTGAGTGACCTCGGCCAGCTGCAGTCCAGCTCCAGCTACCAGTGTCCACAGGATGAAATGTCCG
AGTCAGGCCAGTCCTCGGCGGCCGCCACACCCAGCACCACAGGCACCAAGTCCAACACGCCCACATCCTC
CGTGCCCTCGGCCGCCGTCACACCCCTCAACGAGAGCCTGCAGCCCCTGGGGGACTATGGCGTGGGCTCC
AAGAACAGCAAGCGTGCCCGGGAGAAGCGCGACAGCCGCAACATGGAAGTACAGGTCACCCAGGAGATGC
GCAACGTCAGTATAGGCATGGGCAGCAGTGACGAGTGGTCTGATGTTCAAGACATTATTGACTCCACGCC
AGAGCTGGACATGTGTCCAGAGACCCGCCTGGACCGCACAGGAAGCAGCCCAACCCAGGGCATCGTGAAC
AAAGCTTTCGGCATCAACACCGACTCCCTGTACCATGAGCTGTCGACGGCAGGGTCTGAGGTCATCGGGG
ATGTGGACGAAGGGGCCGACCTCCTAGGGGAGTTCTCAGTGCGCGATGATTTCTTTGGAATGGGCAAAGA
AGTGGGGAATCTGCTACTGGAAAACTCACAGCTTCTGGAAACCAAAAACGCCTTGAATGTGGTGAAGAAT
GACCTGATTGCCAAGGTCGACCAGCTGTCCGGGGAGCAGGAGGTGCTGAGGGGCGAGTTGGAGGCTGCTA
AGCAGGCCAAAGTCAAGCTGGAAAACCGTATCAAGGAGCTGGAAGAGGAACTGAAAAGAGTGAAGTCCGA
GGCCATCATCGCCCGCCGTGAACCCAAAGAAGAGGCGGAGGATGTAAGCAGCTATCTCTGTACAGAATCG
GACAAAATCCCCATGGCCCAGCGCCGCCGCTTCACGCGGGTGGAGATGGCCCGTGTGCTCATGGAGCGGA
ACCAGTACAAGGAGCGGCTGATGGAGCTGCAGGAGGCTGTGCGGTGGACTGAGATGATCAGAGCGTCCCG
AGAGCACCCATCCGTCCAGGAGAAGAAGAAGTCGACCATCTGGCAGTTCTTCAGCCGCCTCTTCAGCTCT
TCCTCCAGCCCCCCTCCGGCCAAGCGCCCCTATCCCTCGGTGAACATCCACTACAAGTCACCCACCACTG
CCGGCTTCAGCCAGCGCCGCAACCATGCCATGTGCCCGATCTCGGCAGGCAGCCGGCCCCTGGAATTCTT
CCCTGACGACGACTGCACGTCCTCCGCCCGTCGAGAGCAGAAGCGCGAGCAGTACCGCCAGGTGCGTGAG
CACGTGCGTAACGACGACGGCCGTCTGCAGGCCTGCGGCTGGAGCCTGCCCGCCAAGTACAAGCAGCTGA
GTCCCAACGGGGGCCAGGAGGACACGCGGATGAAGAACGTGCCGGTGCCGGTGTACTGCCGCCCTCTGGT
GGAGAAGGACCCCACCATGAAGCTGTGGTGTGCCGCGGGCGTCAACCTGAGCGGGTGGAGGCCCAATGAG
GACGACGCTGGGAATGGAGTCAAGCCAGCGCCAGGCCGCGATCCCCTGACCTGCGACCGAGAAGGAGACG
GCGAGCCCAAGAGCGCCCACACGTCTCCCGAGAAGAAGAAGGCCAAGGAGCTCCCTGAAATGGACGCCAC
CTCCAGCCGGGTGTGGATCCTGACCAGCACCCTGACCACCAGCAAGGTGGTGATCATCGACGCCAACCAG
CCGGGCACGGTGGTGGACCAGTTCACCGTCTGCAACGCGCACGTGCTGTGCATCTCCAGCATCCCCGCGG
CCAGCGACAGCGACTACCCTCCCGGGGAGATGTTCCTGGACAGCGACGTGAACCCAGAGGACCCGGGCGC
AGATGGCGTGCTGGCCGGTATCACCCTGGTGGGCTGTGCCACCCGCTGCAACGTGCCGCGGAGCAACTGC
TCCTCCCGAGGGGACACCCCAGTGCTAGACAAGGGGCAGGGGGAGGTGGCCACCATCGCCAACGGGAAGG
TCAACCCGTCCCAGTCCACAGAGGAGGCCACAGAGGCCACGGAGGTGCCAGACCCTGGGCCCAGCGAGCC
AGAGACAGCCACATTGCGGCCCGGGCCTCTCACAGAGCACGTCTTCACTGACCCAGCCCCGACCCCGTCC
TCTGGCCCCCAGCCTGGCAGCGAGAACGGGCCAGAGCCTGACAGCAGCAGCACACGGCCAGAGCCAGAGC
CCAGCGGGGACCCCACGGGAGCAGGCAGCAGTGCTGCACCCACCATGTGGCTGGGAGCCCAGAACGGCTG
GCTCTATGTGCACTCGGCTGTGGCCAACTGGAAGAAGTGCCTGCACTCCATCAAGCTGAAGGATTCTGTG
CTGAGCCTGGTGCATGTCAAAGGCCGTGTGCTGGTGGCTCTGGCGGACGGGACCCTGGCCATCTTCCACC
GTGGTGAAGATGGCCAGTGGGATCTGAGCAACTATCACCTAATGGACCTGGGCCACCCGCACCACTCCAT
CCGCTGCATGGCTGTTGTGTACGACCGCGTGTGGTGTGGCTACAAGAACAAGGTGCACGTCATCCAGCCC
AAGACCATGCAGATAGAGAAGTCATTTGACGCCCACCCGCGGCGGGAGAGCCAGGTGCGGCAGCTGGCGT
GGATCGGCGATGGCGTATGGGTGTCCATCCGCCTGGACTCCACCCTGAGGCTCTACCATGCACACACGCA
CCAGCATCTACAGGACGTGGACATTGAGCCCTACGTCAGCAAGATGCTAGGCACTGGCAAGCTGGGTTTC
TCCTTCGTACGCATCACGGCCCTGCTTGTCGCGGGCAGCCGGCTCTGGGTGGGCACCGGCAACGGAGTGG
TCATCTCCATCCCCCTGACAGAGACTGTGGTCCTGCACCGAGGCCAGCTCCTGGGGCTCCGAGCCAATAA
GACATCCCCCACCTCTGGGGAGGGCGCCCGTCCCGGGGGCATCATCCACGTGTATGGCGATGACAGCAGT
GACAGGGCGGCCAGCAGCTTCATCCCCTACTGCTCCATGGCCCAGGCCCAGCTATGCTTCCATGGGCACC
GCGATGCCGTGAAGTTCTTTGTCTCGGTGCCAGGGAACGTGCTGGCCACCCTGAATGGCAGTGTGCTGGA
CAGCCCAGCCGAGGGCCCTGGGCCAGCTGCCCCTGCCTCGGAGGTCGAGGGCCAGAAGCTGCGGAACGTG
CTGGTGCTGAGCGGCGGGGAGGGCTACATCGACTTCCGCATTGGAGACGGAGAGGACGACGAGACGGAGG
AGGGCGCAGGGGACATGAGCCAGGTGAAGCCCGTGCTGTCCAAGGCAGAGCGCAGTCACATCATCGTGTG
GCAGGTGTCCTACACCCCCGAGTAGCTCGAGTGCGGCCGCAACCCAGCTTTCTTGTACAAAGTGGTGATA
ATTAATTAAGATAAACCCGCTGATCAGCCTCGACTGTGCCTTCTAGTTGCCAGCCATCTGTTGTTTGCCC
CTCCCCCGTGCCTTCCTTGACCCTGGAAGGTGCCACTCCCACTGTCCTTTCCTAATAAAATGAGGAAATT
GCATCGCATTGTCTGAGTAGGTGTCATTCTATTCTGGGGGGTGGGGTGGGGCAGGACAGCAAGGGGGAGG
ATTGGGAAGACAATAGCAGGCATGCTGGGGATGCGGTGGGCTCTATGGCTTCTGAGGCGGAAAGAACCAG
CTGGGGCTCTAGGGGGTATCCCC
[124 nt withheld, positions 6044-6167]
C
[91 nt withheld, positions 6169-6259]
A
[49 nt withheld, positions 6261-6309]
CCTTTGACGTTGGAGTCCACGTTCTTT
[37 nt withheld, positions 6337-6373]
ACCCTATCTCGGTCTATTCTTTTGATTTATAAGGGATTTTGCCGATTTCGGCCTATTGGTTAAAAAATGA
GCTGATTTAACAAAAATTTAACGCGAATTAATTCTGTGGAATGTGTGTCAGTTAGGGTGTGGAAAGTCCC
CAGGCTCCCCAGCAGGCAGAAGTATGCAAAGCATGCATCTCAATTAGTCAGCAACCAGGTGTGGAAAGTC
CCCAGGCTCCCCAGCAGGCAGAAGTATGCAAAGCATGCATCTCAATTAGTCAGCAACCATAGTCCCGCCC
CTAACTCCGCCCATCCCGCCCCTAACTCCGCCCAGTTCCGCCCATTCTCCGCCCCATGGCTGACTAATTT
TTTTTATTTATGCAGAGGCCGAGGCCGCCTCTGCCTCTGAGCTATTCCAGAAGTAGTGAGGAGGCTTTTT
TGGAGGCCTAGGCTTTTGCAAAAAGCTCCCGGGAGCTTGTATATCCATTTTCGGATCTGATCAAGAGACA
GGATGAGGATCGTTTCGCATGATTGAACAAGATGGATTGCACGCAGGTTCTCCGGCCGCTTGGGTGGAGA
GGCTATTCGGCTATGACTGGGCACAACAGACAATCGGCTGCTCTGATGCCGCCGTGTTCCGGCTGTCAGC
GCAGGGGCGCCCGGTTCTTTTTGTCAAGACCGACCTGTCCGGTGCCCTGAATGAACTGCAGGACGAGGCA
GCGCGGCTATCGTGGCTGGCCACGACGGGCGTTCCTTGCGCAGCTGTGCTCGACGTTGTCACTGAAGCGG
GAAGGGACTGGCTGCTATTGGGCGAAGTGCCGGGGCAGGATCTCCTGTCATCTCACCTTGCTCCTGCCGA
GAAAGTATCCATCATGGCTGATGCAATGCGGCGGCTGCATACGCTTGATCCGGCTACCTGCCCATTCGAC
CACCAAGCGAAACATCGCATCGAGCGAGCACGTACTCGGATGGAAGCCGGTCTTGTCGATCAGGATGATC
TGGACGAAGAGCATCAGGGGCTCGCGCCAGCCGAACTGTTCGCCAGGCTCAAGGCGCGCATGCCCGACGG
CGAGGATCTCGTCGTGACCCATGGCGATGCCTGCTTGCCGAATATCATGGTGGAAAATGGCCGCTTTTCT
GGATTCATCGACTGTGGCCGGCTGGGTGTGGCGGACCGCTATCAGGACATAGCGTTGGCTACCCGTGATA
TTGCTGAAGAGCTTGGCGGCGAATGGGCTGACCGCTTCCTCGTGCTTTACGGTATCGCCGCTCCCGATTC
GCAGCGCATCGCCTTCTATCGCCTTCTTGACGAGTTCTTCTGAGCGGGACTCTGGGGTTCGAAATGACCG
ACCAAGCGACGCCCAACCTGCCATCACGAGATTTCGATTCCACCGCCGCCTTCTATGAAAGGTTGGGCTT
CGGAATCGTTTTCCGGGACGCCGGCTGGATGATCCTCCAGCGCGGGGATCTCATGCTGGAGTTCTTCGCC
CACCCCAACTTGTTTATTGCAGCTTATAATGGTTACAAATAAAGCAATAGCATCACAAATTTCACAAATA
AAGCATTTTTTTCACTGCATTCTAGTTGTGGTTTGTCCAAACTCATCAATGTATCTTATCATGTCTGTAT
ACCGTCGACCTCTAGCTAGAGCTTGGCGTAATCATGGTCATAGCTGTTTCCTGTGTGAAATTGTTATCCG
CTCACAATTCCACACAACATACGAGCCGGAAGCATAAAGTGTAAAGCCTGGGGTGCCTAATGAGTGAGCT
AACTCACATTAATTGCGTTGCGCTCACTGCCCGCTTTCCAGTCGGGAAACCTGTCGTGCCAGCTGCATTA
ATGAATCGGCCAACGCGCGGGGAGAGGCGGTTTGCGTATTGGGCGCTCTTCCGCTTCCTCGCTCACTGAC
TCGCTGCGCTCGGTCGTTCGGCTGCGGCGAGCGGTATCAGCTCACTCAAAGGCGGTAATACGGTTATCCA
CAGAATCAGGGGATAACGCAGGAAAGAACATGTGAGCAAAAGGCCAGCAAAAGGCCAGGAACCGTAAAAA
GGCCGCGTTGCTGGCGTTTTTCCATAGGCTCCGCCCCCCTGACGAGCATCACAAAAATCGACGCTCAAGT
CAGAGGTGGCGAAACCCGACAGGACTATAAAGATACCAGGCGTTTCCCCCTGGAAGCTCCCTCGTGCGCT
CTCCTGTTCCGACCCTGCCGCTTACCGGATACCTGTCCGCCTTTCTCCCTTCGGGAAGCGTGGCGCTTTC
TCATAGCTCACGCTGTAGGTATCTCAGTTCGGTGTAGGTCGTTCGCTCCAAGCTGGGCTGTGTGCACGAA
CCCCCCGTTCAGCCCGACCGCTGCGCCTTATCCGGTAACTATCGTCTTGAGTCCAACCCGGTAAGACACG
ACTTATCGCCACTGGCAGCAGCCACTGGTAACAGGATTAGCAGAGCGAGGTATGTAGGCGGTGCTACAGA
GTTCTTGAAGTGGTGGCCTAACTACGGCTACACTAGAAGAACAGTATTTGGTATCTGCGCTCTGCTGAAG
CCAGTTACCTTCGGAAAAAGAGTTGGTAGCTCTTGATCCGGCAAACAAACCACCGCTGGTAGCGGTGGTT
TTTTTGTTTGCAAGCAGCAGATTACGCGCAGAAAAAAAGGATCTCAAGAAGATCCTTTGATCTTTTCTAC
GGGGTCTGACGCTCAGTGGAACGAAAACTCACGTTAAGGGATTTTGGTCATGAGATTATCAAAAAGGATC
TTCACCTAGATCCTTTTAAATTAAAAATGAAGTTTTAAATCAATCTAAAGTATATATGAGTAAACTTGGT
CTGACAGTTACCAATGCTTAATCAGTGAGGCACCTATCTCAGCGATCTGTCTATTTCGTTCATCCATAGT
TGCCTGACTCCCCGTCGTGTAGATAACTACGATACGGGAGGGCTTACCATCTGGCCCCAGTGCTGCAATG
ATACCGCGAGACCCACGCTCACCGGCTCCAGATTTATCAGCAATAAACCAGCCAGCCGGAAGGGCCGAGC
GCAGAAGTGGTCCTGCAACTTTATCCGCCTCCATCCAGTCTATTAATTGTTGCCGGGAAGCTAGAGTAAG
TAGTTCGCCAGTTAATAGTTTGCGCAACGTTGTTGCCATTGCTACAGGCATCGTGGTGTCACGCTCGTCG
TTTGGTATGGCTTCATTCAGCTCCGGTTCCCAACGATCAAGGCGAGTTACATGATCCCCCATGTTGTGCA
AAAAAGCGGTTAGCTCCTTCGGTCCTCCGATCGTTGTCAGAAGTAAGTTGGCCGCAGTGTTATCACTCAT
GGTTATGGCAGCACTGCATAATTCTCTTACTGTCATGCCATCCGTAAGATGCTTTTCTGTGACTGGTGAG
TACTCAACCAAGTCATTCTGAGAATAGTGTATGCGGCGACCGAGTTGCTCTTGCCCGGCGTCAATACGGG
ATAATACCGCGCCACATAGCAGAACTTTAAAAGTGCTCATCATTGGAAAACGTTCTTCGGGGCGAAAACT
CTCAAGGATCTTACCGCTGTTGAGATCCAGTTCGATGTAACCCACTCGTGCACCCAACTGATCTTCAGCA
TCTTTTACTTTCACCAGCGTTTCTGGGTGAGCAAAAACAGGAAGGCAAAATGCCGCAAAAAAGGGAATAA
GGGCGACACGGAAATGTTGAATACTCATACTCTTCCTTTTTCAATATTATTGAAGCATTTATCAGGGTTA
TTGTCTCATGAGCGGATACATATTTGAATGTATTTAGAAAAATAAACAAATAGGGGTTCCGCGCACATTT
CCCCGAAAAGTGCCACCTGACGTC
